>Addgene plasmid #85199 | CeNL/pcDNA3 | addgene full sequence | sequence record 243396 | Addgene NGS Result
TCCCTGCTTGTGTGTTGGAGGTCGCTGAGTAGTGCGCGAGCAAAATTTAAGCTACAACAAGGCAAGGCTT
GACCGACAATTGCATGAAGAATCTGCTTAGGGTTAGGCGTTTTGCGCTGCTTCGCGATGTACGGGCCAGA
TATACGCGTTGACATTGATTATTGACTAGTTATTAATAGTAATCAATTACGGGGTCATTAGTTCATAGCC
CATATATGGAGTTCCGCGTTACATAACTTACGGTAAATGGCCCGCCTGGCTGACCGCCCAACGACCCCCG
CCCATTGACGTCAATAATGACGTATGTTCCCATAGTAACGCCAATAGGGACTTTCCATTGACGTCAATGG
GTGGAGTATTTACGGTAAACTGCCCACTTGGCAGTACATCAAGTGTATCATATGCCAAGTACGCCCCCTA
TTGACGTCAATGACGGTAAATGGCCCGCCTGGCATTATGCCCAGTACATGACCTTATGGGACTTTCCTAC
TTGGCAGTACATCTACGTATTAGTCATCGCTATTACCATGGTGATGCGGTTTTGGCAGTACATCAATGGG
CGTGGATAGCGGTTTGACTCACGGGGATTTCCAAGTCTCCACCCCATTGACGTCAATGGGAGTTTGTTTT
GGCACCAAAATCAACGGGACTTTCCAAAATGTCGTAACAACTCCGCCCCATTGACGCAAATGGGCGGTAG
GCGTGTACGGTGGGAGGTCTATATAAGCAGAGCTCTCTGGCTAACTAGAGAACCCACTGCTTACTGGCTT
ATCGAAATTAATACGACTCACTATAGGGAGACCCAAGCTTGGTACCGAGCTCGGATCCCACCATGGTGAG
CAAGGGCGAGGAGCTGTTCACCGGGGTGGTGCCCATCCTGGTCGAGCTGGACGGCGACGTAAACGGCCAC
AAGTTCAGCGTGTCCGGCGAGGGCGAGGGCGATGCCACCTACGGCAAGCTGACCCTGAAGTTCATCTGCA
CCACCGGCAAGCTGCCCGTGCCCTGGCCCACCCTCGTGACCACCCTGTCCTGGGGCGTGCAGTGCTTCGC
CCGCTACCCCGACCACATGAAGCAGCACGACTTCTTCAAGTCCGCCATGCCCGAAGGCTACGTCCAGGAG
CGCACCATCTTCTTCAAGGACGACGGCAACTACAAGACCCGCGCCGAGGTGAAGTTCGAGGGCGACACCC
TGGTGAACCGCATCGAGCTGAAGGGCATCGACTTCAAGGAGGACGGCAACATCCTGGGGCACAAGCTGGA
GTACAACTACTTTAGCGACAACGTCTATATCACCGCCGACAAGCAGAAGAACGGCATCAAGGCCAACTTC
AAGATCCGCCACAACATCGAGGACGGCGGCGTGCAGCTCGCCGACCACTACCAGCAGAACACCCCCATCG
GCGACGGCCCCGTGCTGCTGCCCGACAACCACTACCTGAGCACCCAGTCCAAGCTGAGCAAAGACCCCAA
CGAGAAGCGCGATCACATGGTCCTGCTGGAGTTCGTGACCGCCGCCGGGTTGCATACACTCGAAGATTTC
GTTGGGGACTGGCGACAGACAGCCGGCTACAACCTGGACCAAGTCCTTGAACAGGGAGGTGTGTCCAGTT
TGTTTCAGAATCTCGGGGTGTCCGTAACTCCGATCCAAAGGATTGTCCTGAGCGGTGAAAATGGGCTGAA
GATCGACATCCATGTCATCATCCCGTATGAAGGTCTGAGCGGCGACCAAATGGGCCAGATCGAAAAAATT
TTTAAGGTGGTGTACCCTGTGGATGATCATCACTTTAAGGTGATCCTGCACTATGGCACACTGGTAATCG
ACGGGGTTACGCCGAACATGATCGACTATTTCGGACGGCCGTATGAAGGCATCGCCGTGTTCGACGGCAA
AAAGATCACTGTAACAGGGACCCTGTGGAACGGCAACAAAATTATCGACGAGCGCCTGATCAACCCCGAC
GGCTCCCTGCTGTTCCGAGTAACCATCAACGGAGTGACCGGCTGGCGGCTGTGCGAACGCATTCTGGCGT
AAGAATTCTGCAGATATCCATCACACTGGCGGCCGCTCGAGCATGCATCTAGAGGGCCCTATTCTATAGT
GTCACCTAAATGCTAGAGCTCGCTGATCAGCCTCGACTGTGCCTTCTAGTTGCCAGCCATCTGTTGTTTG
CCCCTCCCCCGTGCCTTCCTTGACCCTGGAAGGTGCCACTCCCACTGTCCTTTCCTAATAAAATGAGGAA
ATTGCATCGCATTGTCTGAGTAGGTGTCATTCTATTCTGGGGGGTGGGGTGGGGCAGGACAGCAAGGGGG
AGGATTGGGAAGACAATAGCAGGCATGCTGGGGATGCGGTGGGCTCTATGGCTTCTGAGGCGGAAAGAAC
CAGCTGGGGCTCTAGGGGGTATCCCC
[124 nt withheld, positions 2407-2530]
C
[91 nt withheld, positions 2532-2622]
A
[49 nt withheld, positions 2624-2672]
CCTTTGACGTTGGAGTCCACGTTCTTT
[37 nt withheld, positions 2700-2736]
ACCCTATCTCGGTCTATTCTTTTGATTTATAAGGGATTTTGCCGATTTCGGCCTATTGGTTAAAAAATGA
GCTGATTTAACAAAAATTTAACGCGAATTAATTCTGTGGAATGTGTGTCAGTTAGGGTGTGGAAAGTCCC
CAGGCTCCCCAGCAGGCAGAAGTATGCAAAGCATGCATCTCAATTAGTCAGCAACCAGGTGTGGAAAGTC
CCCAGGCTCCCCAGCAGGCAGAAGTATGCAAAGCATGCATCTCAATTAGTCAGCAACCATAGTCCCGCCC
CTAACTCCGCCCATCCCGCCCCTAACTCCGCCCAGTTCCGCCCATTCTCCGCCCCATGGCTGACTAATTT
TTTTTATTTATGCAGAGGCCGAGGCCGCCTCTGCCTCTGAGCTATTCCAGAAGTAGTGAGGAGGCTTTTT
TGGAGGCCTAGGCTTTTGCAAAAAGCTCCCGGGAGCTTGTATATCCATTTTCGGATCTGATCAAGAGACA
GGATGAGGATCGTTTCGCATGATTGAACAAGATGGATTGCACGCAGGTTCTCCGGCCGCTTGGGTGGAGA
GGCTATTCGGCTATGACTGGGCACAACAGACAATCGGCTGCTCTGATGCCGCCGTGTTCCGGCTGTCAGC
GCAGGGGCGCCCGGTTCTTTTTGTCAAGACCGACCTGTCCGGTGCCCTGAATGAACTGCAGGACGAGGCA
GCGCGGCTATCGTGGCTGGCCACGACGGGCGTTCCTTGCGCAGCTGTGCTCGACGTTGTCACTGAAGCGG
GAAGGGACTGGCTGCTATTGGGCGAAGTGCCGGGGCAGGATCTCCTGTCATCTCACCTTGCTCCTGCCGA
GAAAGTATCCATCATGGCTGATGCAATGCGGCGGCTGCATACGCTTGATCCGGCTACCTGCCCATTCGAC
CACCAAGCGAAACATCGCATCGAGCGAGCACGTACTCGGATGGAAGCCGGTCTTGTCGATCAGGATGATC
TGGACGAAGAGCATCAGGGGCTCGCGCCAGCCGAACTGTTCGCCAGGCTCAAGGCGCGCATGCCCGACGG
CGAGGATCTCGTCGTGACCCATGGCGATGCCTGCTTGCCGAATATCATGGTGGAAAATGGCCGCTTTTCT
GGATTCATCGACTGTGGCCGGCTGGGTGTGGCGGACCGCTATCAGGACATAGCGTTGGCTACCCGTGATA
TTGCTGAAGAGCTTGGCGGCGAATGGGCTGACCGCTTCCTCGTGCTTTACGGTATCGCCGCTCCCGATTC
GCAGCGCATCGCCTTCTATCGCCTTCTTGACGAGTTCTTCTGAGCGGGACTCTGGGGTTCGAAATGACCG
ACCAAGCGACGCCCAACCTGCCATCACGAGATTTCGATTCCACCGCCGCCTTCTATGAAAGGTTGGGCTT
CGGAATCGTTTTCCGGGACGCCGGCTGGATGATCCTCCAGCGCGGGGATCTCATGCTGGAGTTCTTCGCC
CACCCCAACTTGTTTATTGCAGCTTATAATGGTTACAAATAAAGCAATAGCATCACAAATTTCACAAATA
AAGCATTTTTTTCACTGCATTCTAGTTGTGGTTTGTCCAAACTCATCAATGTATCTTATCATGTCTGTAT
ACCGTCGACCTCTAGCTAGAGCTTGGCGTAATCATGGTCATAGCTGTTTCCTGTGTGAAATTGTTATCCG
CTCACAATTCCACACAACATACGAGCCGGAAGCATAAAGTGTAAAGCCTGGGGTGCCTAATGAGTGAGCT
AACTCACATTAATTGCGTTGCGCTCACTGCCCGCTTTCCAGTCGGGAAACCTGTCGTGCCAGCTGCATTA
ATGAATCGGCCAACGCGCGGGGAGAGGCGGTTTGCGTATTGGGCGCTCTTCCGCTTCCTCGCTCACTGAC
TCGCTGCGCTCGGTCGTTCGGCTGCGGCGAGCGGTATCAGCTCACTCAAAGGCGGTAATACGGTTATCCA
CAGAATCAGGGGATAACGCAGGAAAGAACATGTGAGCAAAAGGCCAGCAAAAGGCCAGGAACCGTAAAAA
GGCCGCGTTGCTGGCGTTTTTCCATAGGCTCCGCCCCCCTGACGAGCATCACAAAAATCGACGCTCAAGT
CAGAGGTGGCGAAACCCGACAGGACTATAAAGATACCAGGCGTTTCCCCCTGGAAGCTCCCTCGTGCGCT
CTCCTGTTCCGACCCTGCCGCTTACCGGATACCTGTCCGCCTTTCTCCCTTCGGGAAGCGTGGCGCTTTC
TCATAGCTCACGCTGTAGGTATCTCAGTTCGGTGTAGGTCGTTCGCTCCAAGCTGGGCTGTGTGCACGAA
CCCCCCGTTCAGCCCGACCGCTGCGCCTTATCCGGTAACTATCGTCTTGAGTCCAACCCGGTAAGACACG
ACTTATCGCCACTGGCAGCAGCCACTGGTAACAGGATTAGCAGAGCGAGGTATGTAGGCGGTGCTACAGA
GTTCTTGAAGTGGTGGCCTAACTACGGCTACACTAGAAGAACAGTATTTGGTATCTGCGCTCTGCTGAAG
CCAGTTACCTTCGGAAAAAGAGTTGGTAGCTCTTGATCCGGCAAACAAACCACCGCTGGTAGCGGTGGTT
TTTTTGTTTGCAAGCAGCAGATTACGCGCAGAAAAAAAGGATCTCAAGAAGATCCTTTGATCTTTTCTAC
GGGGTCTGACGCTCAGTGGAACGAAAACTCACGTTAAGGGATTTTGGTCATGAGATTATCAAAAAGGATC
TTCACCTAGATCCTTTTAAATTAAAAATGAAGTTTTAAATCAATCTAAAGTATATATGAGTAAACTTGGT
CTGACAGTTACCAATGCTTAATCAGTGAGGCACCTATCTCAGCGATCTGTCTATTTCGTTCATCCATAGT
TGCCTGACTCCCCGTCGTGTAGATAACTACGATACGGGAGGGCTTACCATCTGGCCCCAGTGCTGCAATG
ATACCGCGAGACCCACGCTCACCGGCTCCAGATTTATCAGCAATAAACCAGCCAGCCGGAAGGGCCGAGC
GCAGAAGTGGTCCTGCAACTTTATCCGCCTCCATCCAGTCTATTAATTGTTGCCGGGAAGCTAGAGTAAG
TAGTTCGCCAGTTAATAGTTTGCGCAACGTTGTTGCCATTGCTACAGGCATCGTGGTGTCACGCTCGTCG
TTTGGTATGGCTTCATTCAGCTCCGGTTCCCAACGATCAAGGCGAGTTACATGATCCCCCATGTTGTGCA
AAAAAGCGGTTAGCTCCTTCGGTCCTCCGATCGTTGTCAGAAGTAAGTTGGCCGCAGTGTTATCACTCAT
GGTTATGGCAGCACTGCATAATTCTCTTACTGTCATGCCATCCGTAAGATGCTTTTCTGTGACTGGTGAG
TACTCAACCAAGTCATTCTGAGAATAGTGTATGCGGCGACCGAGTTGCTCTTGCCCGGCGTCAATACGGG
ATAATACCGCGCCACATAGCAGAACTTTAAAAGTGCTCATCATTGGAAAACGTTCTTCGGGGCGAAAACT
CTCAAGGATCTTACCGCTGTTGAGATCCAGTTCGATGTAACCCACTCGTGCACCCAACTGATCTTCAGCA
TCTTTTACTTTCACCAGCGTTTCTGGGTGAGCAAAAACAGGAAGGCAAAATGCCGCAAAAAAGGGAATAA
GGGCGACACGGAAATGTTGAATACTCATACTCTTCCTTTTTCAATATTATTGAAGCATTTATCAGGGTTA
TTGTCTCATGAGCGGATACATATTTGAATGTATTTAGAAAAATAAACAAATAGGGGTTCCGCGCACATTT
CCCCGAAAAGTGCCACCTGACGTCGACGGATCGGGAGATCTCCCGATCCCCTATGGTGCACTCTCAGTAC
AATCTGCTCTGATGCCGCATAGTTAAGCCAGTATCTGC
Features (pLannotate 1.2.2; 22 found; start..end, strand, type, name):
    151..530     +  enhancer       CMV enhancer: human cytomegalovirus immediate early enhancer
    531..734     +  promoter       CMV promoter: human cytomegalovirus (CMV) immediate early promoter
    730..763     +  LTR            5' LTR (truncated) (fragment): truncated 5' long terminal repeat (LTR) from HIV-1
    779..797     +  promoter       T7 promoter: promoter for bacteriophage T7 RNA polymerase
    833..1522    +  CDS            mTurquoise2: mTurquoise2 is a basic (constitutively fluorescent) cyan fluorescent protein published in 2012, derived from Aequorea victoria. It is reported to be a rapidly-maturing monomer with very low acid sensitivity.
   1526..2032    +  CDS            Nluc: NanoLuc® luciferase human codon-optimized
   2093..2111    -  promoter       SP6 promoter: promoter for bacteriophage SP6 RNA polymerase
   2137..2361    +  polyA_signal   bGH poly(A) signal: bovine growth hormone polyadenylation signal
   2365..2386    +  promoter       SV40 promoter (fragment): SV40 enhancer and early promoter
   2407..2835    +  rep_origin     f1 ori (sequence partly withheld): f1 bacteriophage origin of replication; arrow indicates direction of (+) strand synthesis
   2849..3178    +  promoter       SV40 promoter: SV40 enhancer and early promoter
   3245..4036    +  CDS            neo: KKA2_KLEPN - Also known as kan, nptII. Experimental evidence at protein level: Swiss-Prot protein existence level 1. Resistance to kanamycin, neomycin, paromomycin, ribostamycin, butirosin and gentamicin B. From Klebsiella pneumoniae.
   4060..4218    +  CDS            ble (fragment): BLE_KLEPN - Experimental evidence at protein level: Swiss-Prot protein existence level 1. Binding protein with a strong affinity to the bleomycin family of antibiotics. Binds to CL990; an antimitotic-antibiotic compound. From Klebsiella pneumoniae.
   4213..4334    +  polyA_signal   SV40 poly(A) signal: SV40 polyadenylation signal
   4407..4423    -  protein_bind   lac operator: The lac repressor binds to the lac operator to inhibit transcription in E. coli. This inhibition can be relieved by adding lactose or isopropyl-β-D-thiogalactopyranoside (IPTG). lac repressor encoded by lacI
   4431..4461    -  promoter       lac promoter: promoter for the E. coli lac operon
   4476..4497    -  protein_bind   CAP binding site: CAP binding activates transcription in the presence of cAMP. E. coli catabolite activator protein
   4510..4602    -  CDS            lacI (fragment): lac repressor; lacI; The lac repressor binds to the lac operator to inhibit transcription in E. coli. This inhibition can be relieved by adding lactose or isopropyl-β-D-thiogalactopyranoside (IPTG).
   4785..5373    -  rep_origin     ori: high-copy-number ColE1/pMB1/pBR322/pUC origin of replication
   5544..6404    -  CDS            AmpR: β-lactamase; bla; confers resistance to ampicillin, carbenicillin, and related antibiotics
   6405..6509    -  promoter       AmpR promoter: bla
   6568..6620    -  misc_feature   bom (fragment): basis of mobility region from pBR322
