[The description below was written by a language model from this plasmid's Addgene catalogue record and pLannotate feature annotations shown in this document.]
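Description:
CeNL/pcDNA3 is a mammalian expression plasmid of about 6.6 kb, built on the Invitrogen pcDNA3 backbone, that encodes Cyan enhanced Nano-lantern (CeNL), the cyan member of a set of colour variants of a bright luminescent protein. It is propagated in E. coli as a high-copy plasmid through a ColE1/pUC-type origin and selected with ampicillin via the β-lactamase gene. An f1 origin is also present. For mammalian cells, an SV40 early promoter drives the neomycin phosphotransferase gene, followed by an SV40 polyadenylation signal, so stable transfectants can be selected with G418.

The synthetic insert of roughly 1.2 kb sits between retained BamHI and EcoRI sites. The feature table annotates it as two directly adjacent coding regions on the same strand: the cyan fluorescent protein mTurquoise2 followed by human codon-optimised NanoLuc luciferase. This layout fits a fusion in which energy from the luciferase reaction is transferred to the fluorescent protein, giving cyan-shifted, brighter emission without excitation light, although the record itself does not spell out the mechanism. Expression is driven by the CMV immediate-early enhancer and promoter and terminated by the bovine growth hormone polyadenylation signal. T7 and SP6 promoters flank the cloning region, as is standard for pcDNA3, and can serve for in vitro transcription or as sequencing primer sites. Short annotated fragments such as the HIV-1 LTR, ble, lacI and bom matches are probably backbone remnants or annotation artefacts rather than functional parts.

The plasmid is intended for expressing a cyan bioluminescent reporter in mammalian cells, for example in real-time multicolour luminescence imaging alongside the other colour variants.
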