Addgene plasmid #85199: CeNL/pcDNA3
Purpose: Cyan color variant of bright luminescent protein
Depositing lab: Takeharu Nagai. Publication: Five colour variants of bright luminescent protein for real-time multicolour bioimaging. Suzuki K, Kimura T, Shinoda H, Bai G, Daniels MJ, Arai Y, Nakano M, Nagai T. Nat Commun. 2016 Dec 14;7:13718. doi: 10.1038/ncomms13718. PubMed 27966527.
Backbone
  Vector backbone: pcDNA3
  Backbone manufacturer: Invitrogen
  Vector type: Mammalian Expression
  Selectable markers: Neomycin (select with G418)
Growth in bacteria
  Bacterial resistance: Ampicillin, 100 μg/mL
  Growth temperature: 37°C
  Growth strain: DH5alpha
  Copy number: High Copy
Gene/Insert
  Gene/Insert name: Cyan enhanced Nano-lantern (alt name: CeNL)
  Species: Synthetic
  Insert size (bp): 1200
  GenBank ID: LC128714
  Promoter: CMV
  Cloning method: Restriction Enzyme; 5′ cloning site BamHI (not destroyed); 3′ cloning site EcoRI (not destroyed)
  Sequencing primers: 5′ AATACGACTCACTATA; 3′ TAGAAGGCACAGTCGAGG
Terms and licenses: Academic/Nonprofit Terms; Industry Terms: Not Available to Industry
How to cite: CeNL/pcDNA3 was a gift from Takeharu Nagai (Addgene plasmid # 85199 ; http://n2t.net/addgene:85199 ; RRID:Addgene_85199)
