>Addgene plasmid #85199 | CeNL/pcDNA3 | depositor partial sequence | sequence record 164330 | CeNL/pcDNA3 sequence 1200 bps
ATGGTGAGCAAGGGCGAGGAGCTGTTCACCGGGGTGGTGCCCATCCTGGTCGAGCTGGACGGCGACGTAA
ACGGCCACAAGTTCAGCGTGTCCGGCGAGGGCGAGGGCGATGCCACCTACGGCAAGCTGACCCTGAAGTT
CATCTGCACCACCGGCAAGCTGCCCGTGCCCTGGCCCACCCTCGTGACCACCCTGTCCTGGGGCGTGCAG
TGCTTCGCCCGCTACCCCGACCACATGAAGCAGCACGACTTCTTCAAGTCCGCCATGCCCGAAGGCTACG
TCCAGGAGCGCACCATCTTCTTCAAGGACGACGGCAACTACAAGACCCGCGCCGAGGTGAAGTTCGAGGG
CGACACCCTGGTGAACCGCATCGAGCTGAAGGGCATCGACTTCAAGGAGGACGGCAACATCCTGGGGCAC
AAGCTGGAGTACAACTACTTTAGCGACAACGTCTATATCACCGCCGACAAGCAGAAGAACGGCATCAAGG
CCAACTTCAAGATCCGCCACAACATCGAGGACGGCGGCGTGCAGCTCGCCGACCACTACCAGCAGAACAC
CCCCATCGGCGACGGCCCCGTGCTGCTGCCCGACAACCACTACCTGAGCACCCAGTCCAAGCTGAGCAAA
GACCCCAACGAGAAGCGCGATCACATGGTCCTGCTGGAGTTCGTGACCGCCGCCGGGTTGCATACACTCG
AAGATTTCGTTGGGGACTGGCGACAGACAGCCGGCTACAACCTGGACCAAGTCCTTGAACAGGGAGGTGT
GTCCAGTTTGTTTCAGAATCTCGGGGTGTCCGTAACTCCGATCCAAAGGATTGTCCTGAGCGGTGAAAAT
GGGCTGAAGATCGACATCCATGTCATCATCCCGTATGAAGGTCTGAGCGGCGACCAAATGGGCCAGATCG
AAAAAATTTTTAAGGTGGTGTACCCTGTGGATGATCATCACTTTAAGGTGATCCTGCACTATGGCACACT
GGTAATCGACGGGGTTACGCCGAACATGATCGACTATTTCGGACGGCCGTATGAAGGCATCGCCGTGTTC
GACGGCAAAAAGATCACTGTAACAGGGACCCTGTGGAACGGCAACAAAATTATCGACGAGCGCCTGATCA
ACCCCGACGGCTCCCTGCTGTTCCGAGTAACCATCAACGGAGTGACCGGCTGGCGGCTGTGCGAACGCAT
TCTGGCGTAA
