>Addgene plasmid #85199 | CeNL/pcDNA3 | addgene partial sequence | sequence record 168251 | CMV-F 5'-CGCAAATGGGCGGTAGGCGTG-3'
GCTAACTAGAGAACCCACTGCTTACTGGCTTATCGAAATTAATACGACTCACTATAGGGAGACCCAAGCT
TGGTACCGAGCTCGGATCCCACCATGGTGAGCAAGGGCGAGGAGCTGTTCACCGGGGTGGTGCCCATCCT
GGTCGAGCTGGACGGCGACGTAAACGGCCACAAGTTCAGCGTGTCCGGCGAGGGCGAGGGCGATGCCACC
TACGGCAAGCTGACCCTGAAGTTCATCTGCACCACCGGCAAGCTGCCCGTGCCCTGGCCCACCCTCGTGA
CCACCCTGTCCTGGGGCGTGCAGTGCTTCGCCCGCTACCCCGACCACATGAAGCAGCACGACTTCTTCAA
GTCCGCCATGCCCGAAGGCTACGTCCAGGAGCGCACCATCTTCTTCAAGGACGACGGCAACTACAAGACC
CGCGCCGAGGTGAAGTTCGAGGGCGACACCCTGGTGAACCGCATCGAGCTGAAGGGCATCGACTTCAAGG
AGGACGGCAACATCCTGGGGCACAAGCTGGAGTACAACTACTTTAGCGACAACGTCTATATCACCGCCGA
CAAGCAGAAGAACGGCATCAAGGCCAACTTCAAGATCCGCCACAACATCGAGGACGGCGGCGTGCAGCTC
GCCGACCACTACCAGCAGAACACCCCCATCGGCGACGGCCCCGTGCTGCTGCCCGACAACCACTACCTGA
GCACCCAGTCCAAGCTGAGCAAAGACCCCAACGAGAAGCGCGATCACATGGTCCTGCTGGAGTTCGTGAC
CGCCGCCGGGTTGCATACACTCGAAGATTTCGTTGGGGACTGGCGACAGACAGCCGGCTACAACCTGGAC
CAAGTCCTTGAACAGGGAGGTGTGTCCAGTTTGT
