>Addgene plasmid #85199 | CeNL/pcDNA3 | addgene partial sequence | sequence record 168252 | BGH-rev 5'-TAGAAGGCACAGTCGAGG-3'
CCTCTAGATGCATGCTCGAGCGGCCGCCAGTGTGATGGATATCTGCAGAATTCTTACGCCAGAATGCGTT
CGCACAGCCGCCAGCCGGTCACTCCGTTGATGGTTACTCGGAACAGCAGGGAGCCGTCGGGGTTGATCAG
GCGCTCGTCGATAATTTTGTTGCCGTTCCACAGGGTCCCTGTTACAGTGATCTTTTTGCCGTCGAACACG
GCGATGCCTTCATACGGCCGTCCGAAATAGTCGATCATGTTCGGCGTAACCCCGTCGATTACCAGTGTGC
CATAGTGCAGGATCACCTTAAAGTGATGATCATCCACAGGGTACACCACCTTAAAAATTTTTTCGATCTG
GCCCATTTGGTCGCCGCTCAGACCTTCATACGGGATGATGACATGGATGTCGATCTTCAGCCCATTTTCA
CCGCTCAGGACAATCCTTTGGATCGGAGTTACGGACACCCCGAGATTCTGAAACAAACTGGACACACCTC
CCTGTTCAAGGACTTGGTCCAGGTTGTAGCCGGCTGTCTGTCGCCAGTCCCCAACGAAATCTTCGAGTGT
ATGCAACCCGGCGGCGGTCACGAACTCCAGCAGGACCATGTGATCGCGCTTCTCGTTGGGGTCTTTGCTC
AGCTTGGACTGGGTGCTCAGGTAGTGGTTGTCGGGCAGCAGCACGGGGCCGTCGCCGATGGGGGTGTTCT
GCTGGTAGTGGTCGGCGAGCTGCACGCCGCCGTCCTCGATGTTGTGGCGGATCTTGAAGTTGGCCTTGAT
GCCGTTCTTCTGCTTGTCGGCGGTGATATAGACGTTGTCGCTAAAGTAGTTGTACTCCAGCTTGTGCCCC
AGGATGTTGCCGTCCTCCTTGAAGTCGATGCCCTTCAGCTCGATGCGGTT
